>Addgene plasmid #113915 | pEBTet_NAD-Snifit-nucl | depositor full sequence | sequence record 215098 | pEBTet_NAD-Snifit-nucl sequence 13899 bps
AGCTTACCACCATGGAGGGCGGGCTGGGGCGTGCTGTGTGCTTGCTGACCGGGGCCTCCCGCGGCTTCGG
CCGGACGCTGGCCCCGCTCCTGGCCTCGCTGCTGTCGCCCGGCTCCGTGCTTGTCCTTAGCGACTGGAAC
GACGAGGCACTGCGCCAGCTGGAGGCCGAGCTGGGCGCCGAGCGGTCTGGCCTGCGCGTGGTGCGGGTGC
CCGCCGACCTGGGCGCCGAGGCCGGCTTGCAGCAGCTGCTCGGCGCCCTGCGCGAGCTCCCCCGGCCCAA
GGGGCTGCAGCGACTGCTGCTTATCAACAACGCGGGCTCTCTTGGGGATGTGTCCAAAGGCTTCGTGGAC
CTGAGTGACTCCACTCAAGTGAACAACTACTGGGCACTGAACTTGACCTCCATGCTCTGCCTGACTTCCA
GCGTCCTGAAGGCCTTCCCGGACAGTCCTGGCCTCAACAGAACCGTGGTTAACATCTCGTCCCTCTGTGC
CCTGCAACCTTTCAAAGGCTGGGCGCTGTACTGTGCAGGAAAGGCTGCTCGTGATATGCTGTTCCAGGTC
CTGGCGCTGGAGGAACCTAATGTGAGGGTGCTGAACTATGCCCCAGGTCCTCTGGACACAGACATGCAGC
AGTTGGCCCGGGAGACCTCCGTGGACCCAGACATGCGAAAAGGGCTGCAGGAGCTGAAGGCAAAGGGGAA
GCTGGTGGATTGCAAGGTGTCAGCCCAGAAACTGCTGAGCTTACTGGAAAAGGACGAGTTCAAGTCTGGA
GCCCACGTGGACTTCTATGACAAAGAATTCGGATCCGAAATCGGTACTGGCTTTCCATTCGACCCCCATT
ATGTGGAAGTCCTGGGCGAGCGCATGCACTACGTCGATGTTGGTCCGCGCGATGGCACCCCTGTGCTGTT
CCTGCACGGTAACCCGACCTCCTCCTACGTGTGGCGCAACATCATCCCGCATGTTGCACCGACCCATCGC
TGCATTGCTCCAGACCTGATCGGTATGGGCAAATCCGACAAACCAGACCTGGGTTATTTCTTCGACGACC
ACGTCCGCTTCATGGATGCCTTCATCGAAGCCCTGGGTCTGGAAGAGGTCGTCCTGGTCATTCACGACTG
GGGCTCCGCTCTGGGTTTCCACTGGGCCAAGCGCAATCCAGAGCGCGTCAAAGGTATTGCATTTATGGAG
TTCATCCGCCCTATCCCGACCTGGGACGAATGGCCAGAATTTGCCCGCGAGACCTTCCAGGCCTTCCGCA
CCACCGACGTCGGCCGCAAGCTGATCATCGATCAGAACGTTTTTATCGAGGGTACGCTGCCGATGGGTGT
CGTCCGCCCGCTGACTGAAGTCGAGATGGACCATTACCGCGAGCCGTTCCTGAATCCTGTTGACCGCGAG
CCACTGTGGCGCTTCCCAAACGAGCTGCCAATCGCCGGTGAGCCAGCGAACATCGTCGCGCTGGTCGAAG
AATACATGGACTGGCTGCACCAGTCCCCTGTCCCGAAGCTGCTGTTCTGGGGCACCCCAGGCGTTCTGAT
CCCACCGGCCGAAGCCGCTCGCCTGGCCAAAAGCCTGCCTAACTGCAAGGCTGTGGACATCGGCCCGGGT
CTGAATCTGCTGCAAGAAGACAACCCGGACCTGATCGGCAGCGAGATCGCGCGCTGGCTGTCTACTCTGG
AGATTTCCGGTAGCGGCCGCCCTCCTCCTCCGCCACCGCCACCACCGCCGCCGCCGCCACCACCACCTCC
TCCGCCTCCTCCACCACCACCGCCACCGCCTCCACCACCTGGCGGCCGCTCTCGGTCTCTCGAGATGGAT
AAAGACTGCGAAATGAAACGCACTACCCTGGACAGCCCGCTGGGTAAACTGGAACTGAGCGGTTGCGAGC
AGGGCCTGCACGAAATCATTTTCCTGGGCAAAGGTACGAGCGCTGCGGATGCGGTCGAAGTACCGGCTCC
GGCTGCGGTTCTGGGTGGCCCGGAGCCGCTGATGCAGGCTACCGCATGGCTGAACGCATATTTTCACCAG
CCAGAGGCGATTGAAGAGTTCCCTGTACCGGCCCTGCATCACCCGGTATTTCAGCAGGAATCCTTTACCC
GTCAGGTACTGTGGAAACTGCTGAAAGTAGTGAAATTCGGCGAGGTGATCTCCTATTCCCATCTGGCGGC
GCTGGCTGGCAACCCAGCGGCAACTGCGGCGGTGAAAACCGCTCTGTCTGGTAATCCGGTGCCAATTCTG
ATCCCGTGCCACCGTGTGGTTCAGGGCGACCTGGACGTAGGTGGCTACGAAGGCGGCCTGGCTGTGAAAG
AATGGCTGCTGGCGCACGAAGGTCACCGTCTGGGTAAACCAGGCCTGGGCGGAGCTCCGGATCCAAAAAA
GAAGAGAAAGGTAGATCCAAAAAAGAAGAGAAAGGTAGATCCAAAAAAGAAGAGAAAGGAGCTCCGGGCT
TCTCCTCAATAATGAAGCTAGCGGCGCGCCCGGCCGCTCGAGTCTAGAGGGCCCGTTTAAACCCGCTGAT
CAGCCTCGACTGTGCCTTCTAGTTGCCAGCCATCTGTTGTTTGCCCCTCCCCCGTGCCTTCCTTGACCCT
GGAAGGTGCCACTCCCACTGTCCTTTCCTAATAAAATGAGGAAATTGCATCGCATTGTCTGAGTAGGTGT
CATTCTATTCTGGGGGGTGGGGTGGGGCAGGACAGCAAGGGGGAGGATTGGGAAGACAATAGCAGGCTAG
AGGATCGATCCCCGCCCCGGACGAACTAAACCTGACTACGACATCTCTGCCCCTTCTTCGCGGGGCAGTG
CATGTAATCCCTTCAGTTGGTTGGTACAACTTGCCAACTGGGCCCTGTTCCACATGTGACACGGGGGGGG
ACCAAACACAAAGGGGTTCTCTGACTGTAGTTGACATCCTTATAAATGGATGTGCACATTTGCCAACACT
GAGTGGCTTTCATCCTGGAGCAGACTTTGCAGTCTGTGGACTGCAACACAACATTGCCTTTATGTGTAAC
TCTTGGCTGAAGCTCTTACACCAATGCTGGGGGACATGTACCTCCCAGGGGCCCAGGAAGACTACGGGAG
GCTACACCAACGTCAATCAGAGGGGCCTGTGTAGCTACCGATAAGCGGACCCTCAAGAGGGCATTAGCAA
TAGTGTTTATAAGGCCCCCTTGTTAACCCTAAACGGGTAGCATATGCTTCCCGGGTAGTAGTATATACTA
TCCAGACTAACCCTAATTCAATAGCATATGTTACCCAACGGGAAGCATATGCTATCGAATTAGGGTTAGT
AAAAGGGTCCTAAGGAACAGCGATATCTCCCACCCCATGAGCTGTCACGGTTTTATTTACATGGGGTCAG
GATTCCACGAGGGTAGTGAACCATTTTAGTCACAAGGGCAGTGGCTGAAGATCAAGGAGCGGGCAGTGAA
CTCTCCTGAATCTTCGCCTGCTTCTTCATTCTCCTTCGTTTAGCTAATAGAATAACTGCTGAGTTGTGAA
CAGTAAGGTGTATGTGAGGTGCTCGAAAACAAGGTTTCAGGTGACGCCCCCAGAATAAAATTTGGACGGG
GGGTTCAGTGGTGGCATTGTGCTATGACACCAATATAACCCTCACAAACCCCTTGGGCAATAAATACTAG
TGTAGGAATGAAACATTCTGAATATCTTTAACAATAGAAATCCATGGGGTGGGGACAAGCCGTAAAGACT
GGATGTCCATCTCACACGAATTTATGGCTATGGGCAACACATAATCCTAGTGCAATATGATACTGGGGTT
ATTAAGATGTGTCCCAGGCAGGGACCAAGACAGGTGAACCATGTTGTTACACTCTATTTGTAACAAGGGG
AAAGAGAGTGGACGCCGACAGCAGCGGACTCCACTGGTTGTCTCTAACACCCCCGAAAATTAAACGGGGC
TCCACGCCAATGGGGCCCATAAACAAAGACAAGTGGCCACTCTTTTTTTTGAAATTGTGGAGTGGGGGCA
CGCGTCAGCCCCCACACGCCGCCCTGCGGTTTTGGACTGTAAAATAAGGGTGTAATAACTTGGCTGATTG
TAACCCCGCTAACCACTGCGGTCAAACCACTTGCCCACAAAACCACTAATGGCACCCCGGGGAATACCTG
CATAAGTAGGTGGGCGGGCCAAGATAGGGGCGCGATTGCTGCGATCTGGAGGACAAATTACACACACTTG
CGCCTGAGCGCCAAGCACAGGGTTGTTGGTCCTCATATTCACGAGGTCGCTGAGAGCACGGTGGGCTAAT
GTTGCCATGGGTAGCATATACTACCCAAATATCTGGATAGCATATGCTATCCTAATCTATATCTGGGTAG
CATAGGCTATCCTAATCTATATCTGGGTAGCATATGCTATCCTAATCTATATCTGGGTAGTATATGCTAT
CCTAATTTATATCTGGGTAGCATAGGCTATCCTAATCTATATCTGGGTAGCATATGCTATCCTAATCTAT
ATCTGGGTAGTATATGCTATCCTAATCTGTATCCGGGTAGCATATGCTATCCTAATAGAGATTAGGGTAG
TATATGCTATCCTAATTTATATCTGGGTAGCATATACTACCCAAATATCTGGATAGCATATGCTATCCTA
ATCTATATCTGGGTAGCATATGCTATCCTAATCTATATCTGGGTAGCATAGGCTATCCTAATCTATATCT
GGGTAGCATATGCTATCCTAATCTATATCTGGGTAGTATATGCTATCCTAATTTATATCTGGGTAGCATA
GGCTATCCTAATCTATATCTGGGTAGCATATGCTATCCTAATCTATATCTGGGTAGTATATGCTATCCTA
ATCTGTATCCGGGTAGCATATGCTATCCTCATGCATATACAGTCAGCATATGATACCCAGTAGTAGAGTG
GGAGTGCTATCCTTTGCATATGCCGCCACCTCCCAAGGGGGCGTGAATTTTCGCTGCTTGTCCTTTTCCT
GCTGGTTGCTCCCATTCTTAGGTGAATTTAAGGAGGCCAGGCTAAAGCCGTCGCATGTCTGATTGCTCAC
CAGGTAAATGTCGCTAATGTTTTCCAACGCGAGAAGGTGTTGAGCGCGGAGCTGAGTGACGTGACAACAT
GGGTATGCCCAATTGCCCCATGTTGGGAGGACGAAAATGGTGACAAGACAGATGGCCAGAAATACACCAA
CAGCACGCATGATGTCTACTGGGGATTTATTCTTTAGTGCGGGGGAATACACGGCTTTTAATACGATTGA
GGGCGTCTCCTAACAAGTTACATCACTCCTGCCCTTCCTCACCCTCATCTCCATCACCTCCTTCATCTCC
GTCATCTCCGTCATCACCCTCCGCGGCAGCCCCTTCCACCATAGGTGGAAACCAGGGAGGCAAATCTACT
CCATCGTCAAAGCTGCACACAGTCACCCTGATATTGCAGGTAGGAGCGGGCTTTGTCATAACAAGGTCCT
TAATCGCATCCTTCAAAACCTCAGCAAATATATGAGTTTGTAAAAAGACCATGAAATAACAGACAATGGA
CTCCCTTAGCGGGCCAGGTTGTGGGCCGGGTCCAGGGGCCATTCCAAAGGGGAGACGACTCAATGGTGTA
AGACGACATTGTGGAATAGCAAGGGCAGTTCCTCGCCTTAGGTTGTAAAGGGAGGTCTTACTACCTCCAT
ATACGAACACACCGGCGACCCAAGTTCCTTCGTCGGTAGTCCTTTCTACGTGACTCCTAGCCAGGAGAGC
TCTTAAACCTTCTGCAATGTTCTCAAATTTCGGGTTGGAACCTCCTTGACCACGATGCTTTTCCAAACCA
CCCTCCTTTTTTGCGCCCTGCCTCCATCACCCTGACCCCGGGGTCCAGTGCTTGGGCCTTCTCCTGGGTC
ATCTGCGGGGCCCTGCTCTATCGCTCCCGGGGGCACGTCAGGCTCACCATCTGGGCCACCTTCTTGGTGG
TATTCAAAATAATCGGCTTCCCCTACAGGGTGGAAAAATGGCCTTCTACCTGGAGGGGGCCTGCGCGGTG
GAGACCCGGATGATGATGACTGACTACTGGGACTCCTGGGCCTCTTTTCTCCACGTCCACGACCTCTCCC
CCTGGCTCTTTCACGACTTCCCCCCCTGGCTCTTTCACGTCCTCTACCCCGGCGGCCTCCACTACCTCCT
CGACCCCGGCCTCCACTACCTCCTCGACCCCGGCCTCCACTGCCTCCTCGACCCCGGCCTCCACCTCCTG
CTCCTGCCCCTCCTGCTCCTGCCCCTCCTCCTGCTCCTGCCCCTCCTGCCCCTCCTGCTCCTGCCCCTCC
TGCCCCTCCTGCTCCTGCCCCTCCTGCCCCTCCTGCTCCTGCCCCTCCTGCCCCTCCTCCTGCTCCTGCC
CCTCCTGCCCCTCCTCCTGCTCCTGCCCCTCCTGCCCCTCCTGCTCCTGCCCCTCCTGCCCCTCCTGCTC
CTGCCCCTCCTGCCCCTCCTGCTCCTGCCCCTCCTGCTCCTGCCCCTCCTGCTCCTGCCCCTCCTGCTCC
TGCCCCTCCTGCCCCTCCTGCCCCTCCTCCTGCTCCTGCCCCTCCTGCTCCTGCCCCTCCTGCCCCTCCT
GCCCCTCCTGCTCCTGCCCCTCCTCCTGCTCCTGCCCCTCCTGCCCCTCCTGCCCCTCCTCCTGCTCCTG
CCCCTCCTGCCCCTCCTCCTGCTCCTGCCCCTCCTCCTGCTCCTGCCCCTCCTGCCCCTCCTGCCCCTCC
TCCTGCTCCTGCCCCTCCTGCCCCTCCTCCTGCTCCTGCCCCTCCTCCTGCTCCTGCCCCTCCTGCCCCT
CCTGCCCCTCCTCCTGCTCCTGCCCCTCCTCCTGCTCCTGCCCCTCCTGCCCCTCCTGCCCCTCCTGCCC
CTCCTCCTGCTCCTGCCCCTCCTCCTGCTCCTGCCCCTCCTGCTCCTGCCCCTCCCGCTCCTGCTCCTGC
TCCTGTTCCACCGTGGGTCCCTTTGCAGCCAATGCAACTTGGACGTTTTTGGGGTCTCCGGACACCATCT
CTATGTCTTGGCCCTGATCCTGAGCCGCCCGGGGCTCCTGGTCTTCCGCCTCCTCGTCCTCGTCCTCTTC
CCCGTCCTCGTCCATGGTTATCACCCCCTCTTCTTTGAGGTCCACTGCCGCCGGAGCCTTCTGGTCCAGA
TGTGTCTCCCTTCTCTCCTAGGCCATTTCCAGGTCCTGTACCTGGCCCCTCGTCAGACATGATTCACACT
AAAAGAGATCAATAGACATCTTTATTAGACGACGCTCAGTGAATACAGGGAGTGCAGACTCCTGCCCCCT
CCAACAGCCCCCCCACCCTCATCCCCTTCATGGTCGCTGTCAGACAGATCCAGGTCTGAAAATTCCCCAT
CCTCCGAACCATCCTCGTCCTCATCACCAATTACTCGCAGCCCGGAAAACTCCCGCTGAACATCCTCAAG
ATTTGCGTCCTGAGCCTCAAGCCAGGCCTCAAATTCCTCGTCCCCCTTTTTGCTGGACGGTAGGGATGGG
GATTCTCGGGACCCCTCCTCTTCCTCTTCAAGGTCACCAGACAGAGATGCTACTGGGGCAACGGAAGAAA
AGCTGGGTGCGGCCTGTGAGGATCAGCTTATCGATGATAAGCTGTCAAACATGAGAATTCTTGAAGACGA
AAGGGCCTCGTGATACGCCTATTTTTATAGGTTAATGTCATGATAATAATGGTTTCTTAGACGTCAGGTG
GCACTTTTCGGGGAAATGTGCGCGGAACCCCTATTTGTTTATTTTTCTAAATACATTCAAATATGTATCC
GCTCATGAGACAATAACCCTGATAAATGCTTCAATAATATTGAAAAAGGAAGAGTATGAGTATTCAACAT
TTCCGTGTCGCCCTTATTCCCTTTTTTGCGGCATTTTGCCTTCCTGTTTTTGCTCACCCAGAAACGCTGG
TGAAAGTAAAAGATGCTGAAGATCAGTTGGGTGCACGAGTGGGTTACATCGAACTGGATCTCAACAGCGG
TAAGATCCTTGAGAGTTTTCGCCCCGAAGAACGTTTTCCAATGATGAGCACTTTTAAAGTTCTGCTATGT
GGCGCGGTATTATCCCGTGTTGACGCCGGGCAAGAGCAACTCGGTCGCCGCATACACTATTCTCAGAATG
ACTTGGTTGAGTACTCACCAGTCACAGAAAAGCATCTTACGGATGGCATGACAGTAAGAGAATTATGCAG
TGCTGCCATAACCATGAGTGATAACACTGCGGCCAACTTACTTCTGACAACGATCGGAGGACCGAAGGAG
CTAACCGCTTTTTTGCACAACATGGGGGATCATGTAACTCGCCTTGATCGTTGGGAACCGGAGCTGAATG
AAGCCATACCAAACGACGAGCGTGACACCACGATGCCTGCAGCAATGGCAACAACGTTGCGCAAACTATT
AACTGGCGAACTACTTACTCTAGCTTCCCGGCAACAATTAATAGACTGGATGGAGGCGGATAAAGTTGCA
GGACCACTTCTGCGCTCGGCCCTTCCGGCTGGCTGGTTTATTGCTGATAAATCTGGAGCCGGTGAGCGTG
GGTCTCGCGGTATCATTGCAGCACTGGGGCCAGATGGTAAGCCCTCCCGTATCGTAGTTATCTACACGAC
GGGGAGTCAGGCAACTATGGATGAACGAAATAGACAGATCGCTGAGATAGGTGCCTCACTGATTAAGCAT
TGGTAACTGTCAGACCAAGTTTACTCATATATACTTTAGATTGATTTAAAACTTCATTTTTAATTTAAAA
GGATCTAGGTGAAGATCCTTTTTGATAATCTCATGACCAAAATCCCTTAACGTGAGTTTTCGTTCCACTG
AGCGTCAGACCCCGTAGAAAAGATCAAAGGATCTTCTTGAGATCCTTTTTTTCTGCGCGTAATCTGCTGC
TTGCAAACAAAAAAACCACCGCTACCAGCGGTGGTTTGTTTGCCGGATCAAGAGCTACCAACTCTTTTTC
CGAAGGTAACTGGCTTCAGCAGAGCGCAGATACCAAATACTGTCCTTCTAGTGTAGCCGTAGTTAGGCCA
CCACTTCAAGAACTCTGTAGCACCGCCTACATACCTCGCTCTGCTAATCCTGTTACCAGTGGCTGCTGCC
AGTGGCGATAAGTCGTGTCTTACCGGGTTGGACTCAAGACGATAGTTACCGGATAAGGCGCAGCGGTCGG
GCTGAACGGGGGGTTCGTGCACACAGCCCAGCTTGGAGCGAACGACCTACACCGAACTGAGATACCTACA
GCGTGAGCTATGAGAAAGCGCCACGCTTCCCGAAGGGAGAAAGGCGGACAGGTATCCGGTAAGCGGCAGG
GTCGGAACAGGAGAGCGCACGAGGGAGCTTCCAGGGGGAAACGCCTGGTATCTTTATAGTCCTGTCGGGT
TTCGCCACCTCTGACTTGAGCGTCGATTTTTGTGATGCTCGTCAGGGGGGCGGAGCCTATGGAAAAACGC
CAGCAACGCGGCCTTTTTACGGTTCCTGGCCTTTTGCTGGCCTTGAAGCTGTCCCTGATGGTCGTCATCT
ACCTGCCTGGACAGCATGGCCTGCAACGCGGGCATCCCGATGCCGCCGGAAGCGAGAAGAATCATAATGG
GGAAGGCCATCCAGCCTCGCGTCGAACTAGATGATCCGGCTGTGGAATGTGTGTCAGTTAGGGTGTGGAA
AGTCCCCAGGCTCCCCAGCAGGCAGAAGTATGCAAAGCATGCATCTCAATTAGTCAGCAACCAGGTGTGG
AAAGTCCCCAGGCTCCCCAGCAGGCAGAAGTATGCAAAGCATGCATCTCAATTAGTCAGCAACCATAGTC
CCGCCCCTAACTCCGCCCATCCCGCCCCTAACTCCGCCCAGTTCCGCCCATTCTCCGCCCCATGGCTGAC
TAATTTTTTTTATTTATGCAGAGGCCGAGGCCGCCTCGGCCTCTGAGCTATTCCAGAAGTAGTGAGGAGG
CTTTTTTGGAGGGTGACCGCCACGACCGGTGCCGCCACCATCCCCTGACCCACGCCCCTGACCCCTCACA
AGGAGACGACCTTCCATGACCGAGTACAAGCCCACGGTGCGCCTCGCCACCCGCGACGACGTCCCCCGGG
CCGTACGCACCCTCGCCGCCGCGTTCGCCGACTACCCCGCCACGCGCCACACCGTCGACCCCGACCGCCA
CATCGAACGCGTCACCGAGCTGCAAGAACTCTTCCTCACGCGCGTCGGGCTCGACATCGGCAAGGTGTGG
GTCGCGGACGACGGCGCCGCGGTGGCGGTCTGGACCACGCCGGAGAGCGTCGAAGCGGGGGCGGTGTTCG
CCGAGATCGGCCCGCGCATGGCCGAGTTGAGCGGTTCCCGGCTGGCCGCGCAGCAACAGATGGAAGGCCT
CCTGGCGCCGCACCGGCCCAAGGAGCCCGCGTGGTTCCTGGCCACCGTCGGCGTCTCGCCCGACCACCAG
GGCAAGGGTCTGGGCAGCGCCGTCGTGCTCCCCGGAGTGGAGGCGGCCGAGCGCGCCGGGGTGCCCGCCT
TCCTGGAGACCTCCGCGCCCCGCAACCTCCCCTTCTACGAGCGGCTCGGCTTCACCGTCACCGCCGACGT
CGAGGTGCCCGAAGGACCGCGCACCTGGTGCATGACCCGCAAGCCCGGTGCCTGACGCCCGCCCCACGAC
CCGCAGCGCCCGACCGAAAGGAGCGCACGACCCGGTCCGACGCGGCCCGACGGGTCCGAGGGGGGTCGAC
CTCGAAACTTGTTTATTGCAGCTTATAATGGTTACAAATAAAGCAATAGCATCACAAATTTCACAAATAA
AGCATTTTTTTCACTGCATTCTAGTTGTGGTTTGTCCAAACTCATCAATGTATCTTATCATGTCTGGATC
TGATCCGAACCCCTTCCTCGACCAATTCTCATGTTTGACAGCTTATCATCGCAGATCCGGGCAACGTTGT
TGCCATTGCTCGACCAATTCTCATGTTTGACAGCTTATCATCGCAGATCCGTATGGTGCACTCTCAGTAC
AATCTGCTCTGATGCCGCATAGTTAAGCCAGTATCTGCTCCCTGCTTGTGTGTTGGAGGTCGCTGAGTAG
TGCGCGAGCAAAATTTAAGCTACAACAAGGCAAGGCTTGACCGACAATTGCATGAAGAATCTGCTTAGGG
TTAGGCGTTTTGCGCTGCTTCGCGATGTACGGGCCAGATATACGCGTATCTGAGGGGACTAGGGTGTGTT
TAGGCGAAAAGCGGGGCTTCGGTTGTACGCGGTTAGGAGTCCCCTCAGGATATAGTAGTTTCGCTTTTGC
ATAGGGAGGGGGAAATGTAGTCTTATGCAATACTCTTGTAGTCTTGCAACATGGTAACGATGAGTTAGCA
ACATGCCTTACAAGGAGAGAAAAAGCACCGTGCATGCCGATTGGTGGAAGTAAGGTGGTACGATCGTGCC
TTATTAGGAAGGCAACAGACGGGTCTGACATGGATTGGACGAACCACTGAATTCCGCATTGCAGAGATAT
TGTATTTAAGTGCCTAGCTCGATACAATAAACGCCATTTGACCATTCACCACATTGGTGTGCACCTCCAA
GCTGGCCGGGGATCCTCTAGGGCCTCTGAGCTATTCCAGAAGTAGTGAAGAGGCTTTTTTGGAGGCCTAG
GCTTTTGCAAAAAGCTCCGGATCGATCCTGAGAACTTCAGGGTGAGTTTGGGGACCCTTGATTGTTCTTT
CTTTTTCGCTATTGTAAAATTCATGTTATATGGAGGGGGCAAAGTTTTCAGGGTGTTGTTTAGAATGGGA
AGATGTCCCTTGTATCACCATGGACCCTCATGATAATTTTGTTTCTTTCACTTTCTACTCTGTTGACAAC
CATTGTCTCCTCTTATTTTCTTTTCATTTTCTGTAACTTTTTCGTTAAACTTTAGCTTGCATTTGTAACG
AATTTTTAAATTCACTTTTGTTTATTTGTCAGATTGTAAGTACTTTCTCTAATCACTTTTTTTTCAAGGC
AATCAGGGTATATTATATTGTACTTCAGCACAGTTTTAGAGAACAATTGTTATAATTAAATGATAAGGTA
GAATATTTCTGCATATAAATTCTGGCTGGCGTGGAAATATTCTTATTGGTAGAAACAACTACATCCTGGT
CATCATCCTGCCTTTCTCTTTATGGTTACAATGATATACACTGTTTGAGATGAGGATAAAATACTCTGAG
TCCAAACCGGGCCCCTCTGCTAACCATGTTCATGCCTTCTTCTTTTTCCTACAGCTCCTGGGCAACGTGC
TGGTTATTGTGCTGTCTCATCATTTTGGCAAAGAATTGTAATACGACTCACTATAGGGCGAATTGATATG
TCTAGATTAGATAAAAGTAAAGTGATTAACAGCGCATTAGAGCTGCTTAATGAGGTCGGAATCGAAGGTT
TAACAACCCGTAAACTCGCCCAGAAGCTAGGTGTAGAGCAGCCTACATTGTATTGGCATGTAAAAAATAA
GCGGGCTTTGCTCGACGCCTTAGCCATTGAGATGTTAGATAGGCACCATACTCACTTTTGCCCTTTAGAA
GGGGAAAGCTGGCAAGATTTTTTACGTAATAACGCTAAAAGTTTTAGATGTGCTTTACTAAGTCATCGCG
ATGGAGCAAAAGTACATTTAGGTACACGGCCTACAGAAAAACAGTATGAAACTCTCGAAAATCAATTAGC
CTTTTTATGCCAACAAGGTTTTTCACTAGAGAATGCATTATATGCACTCAGCGCTGTGGGGCATTTTACT
TTAGGTTGCGTATTGGAAGATCAAGAGCATCAAGTCGCTAAAGAAGAAAGGGAAACACCTACTACTGATA
GTATGCCGCCATTATTACGACAAGCTATCGAATTATTTGATCACCAAGGTGCAGAGCCAGCCTTCTTATT
CGGCCTTGAATTGATCATATGCGGATTAGAAAAACAACTTAAATGTGAAAGTGGGTCCGCGTACAGCGGA
TCCCGGGAATTCAGATCTTATTAAAGCAGAACTTGTTTATTGCAGCTTATAATGGTTACAAATAAAGCAA
TAGCATCACAAATTTCACAAATAAAGCATTTTTTTCACTGCATTCTAGTTGTGGTTTGTCCAAACTCATC
AATGTATCTTATCATGTCTGGTCGAATCCATGGCGCAGAACTGGTAGGTATGGAAGATCCGCGTTGACAT
TGATTATTGACTAGTTATTAATAGTAATCAATTACGGGGTCATTAGTTCATAGCCCATATATGGAGTTCC
GCGTTACATAACTTACGGTAAATGGCCCGCCTGGCTGACCGCCCAACGACCCCCGCCCATTGACGTCAAT
AATGACGTATGTTCCCATAGTAACGCCAATAGGGACTTTCCATTGACGTCAATGGGTGGAGTATTTACGG
TAAACTGCCCACTTGGCAGTACATCAAGTGTATCATATGCCAAGTACGCCCCCTATTGACGTCAATGACG
GTAAATGGCCCGCCTGGCATTATGCCCAGTACATGACCTTATGGGACTTTCCTACTTGGCAGTACATCTA
CGTATTAGTCATCGCTATTACCATGGTGATGCGGTTTTGGCAGTACATCAATGGGCGTGGATAGCGGTTT
GACTCACGGGGATTTCCAAGTCTCCACCCCATTGACGTCAATGGGAGTTTGTTTTGGCACCAAAATCAAC
GGGACTTTCCAAAATGTCGTAACAACTCCGCCCCATTGACGCAAATGGGCGGTAGGCGTGTACGGTGGGA
GGTCTATATAAGCAGAGCTCTCCCTATCAGTGATAGAGATCTCCCTATCAGTGATAGAGATCGTCGACGA
GCTCGTTTAGTGAACCGTCAGATCGCCTGGAGACGCCATCCACGCTGTTTTGACCTCCATAGAAGACACC
GGGACCGATCCAGCCTCCGGACTCTAGCGTTTAAACTTA
Features (pLannotate 1.2.2; 32 found; start..end, strand, type, name):
     12..794     +  CDS            SPR: SPRE_HUMAN - Experimental evidence at protein level: Swiss-Prot protein existence level 1. Catalyzes the final one or two reductions in tetra- hydrobiopterin biosynthesis to form 5,6,7,8-tetrahydrobiopterin. From Homo sapiens (Human).
    807..1690    +  CDS            HaloTag® (fragment): modified bacterial dehalogenase that forms covalent bonds with chloroalkane derivatives
   1815..2366    +  CDS            MGMT (fragment): MGMT_HUMAN - Experimental evidence at protein level: Swiss-Prot protein existence level 1. Involved in the cellular defense against the biological effects of O6-methylguanine (O6-MeG) and O4-methylthymine (O4-MeT) in DNA. Repairs the methylated nucleobase in DNA by stoichiometrically transferring the methyl group to a cysteine residue in the enzyme. This is a suicide reaction: the enzyme is irreversibly inactivated. From Homo sapiens (Human).
   2373..2393    +  CDS            SV40 NLS: nuclear localization signal of SV40 (simian virus 40) large T antigen
   2397..2417    +  CDS            SV40 NLS: nuclear localization signal of SV40 (simian virus 40) large T antigen
   2421..2439    +  CDS            SV40 NLS (fragment): nuclear localization signal of SV40 (simian virus 40) large T antigen
   2530..2641    +  polyA_signal   bGH poly(A) signal: bovine growth hormone polyadenylation signal
   3182..4971    -  rep_origin     oriP: Epstein-Barr virus oriP replication origin (Yates et al., 2000)
   4972..5190    -  CDS            gL (fragment): GL_EBVB9 - Experimental evidence at protein level: Swiss-Prot protein existence level 1. The heterodimer glycoprotein H-glycoprotein L is required for the fusion of viral and plasma membranes leading to virus entry into the host cell. Acts as a functional inhibitor of gH and maintains gH in an inhibited form. Upon binding to host integrins, gL dissociates from gH leading to activation of the viral fusion glycoproteins gB and gH. Fusion of EBV with B-lymphocytes requires the additional receptor- binding protein gp42, which forms a complex with gH/gL. The heterodimer gH/gL targets also host EPHA
   5273..7200    -  CDS            EBNA1 (fragment): Epstein-Barr nuclear antigen 1, also known as EBNA-1 crucial for latent viral infection, and for episomal amplification of vectors containing the oriP origin (Okita et al., 2013)
   7238..7582    -  CDS            BRRF2_EBVB9 (fragment): Protein inferred from homology: Swiss-Prot protein existence level 3. From Epstein-Barr virus (strain B95-8) (HHV-4) (Human herpesvirus 4).
   7585..7608    -  promoter       tet promoter (fragment): E. coli promoter for tetracycline efflux protein gene
   7721..7825    +  promoter       AmpR promoter: bla
   7826..8686    +  CDS            AmpR: β-lactamase; bla; confers resistance to ampicillin, carbenicillin, and related antibiotics
   8857..9445    +  rep_origin     ori: high-copy-number ColE1/pMB1/pBR322/pUC origin of replication
   9491..9614    -  CDS            TcR (fragment): tetracycline efflux protein; tet; confers resistance to tetracycline
   9652..9949    +  promoter       SV40 promoter: SV40 enhancer and early promoter
  10026..10625   +  CDS            PuroR: puromycin N-acetyltransferase; pac from Streptomyces alboniger; confers resistance to puromycin
  10716..10850   +  polyA_signal   SV40 poly(A) signal: SV40 polyadenylation signal
  10972..11024   -  misc_feature   bom (fragment): basis of mobility region from pBR322
  11155..11248   +  ncRNA          Retro dr1: Accession: RF00214 - Retrovirus direct repeat 1 (dr1)
  11284..11545   +  promoter       RSV promoter: Rous sarcoma virus enhancer/promoter
  11571..11631   +  promoter       SV40 promoter (fragment): SV40 early promoter
  11662..12234   +  intron         β-globin intron: intron from rabbit β-globin gene
  12289..12307   +  promoter       T7 promoter: promoter for bacteriophage T7 RNA polymerase
  12318..12938   +  CDS            tetR: TETR2_ECOLX - Experimental evidence at protein level: Swiss-Prot protein existence level 1. TetR is the repressor of the tetracycline resistance element; its N-terminal region forms a helix-turn-helix structure and binds DNA. Binding of tetracycline to TetR reduces the repressor affinity for the tetracycline resistance gene (tetA) promoter operator sites. From Escherichia coli.
  12980..13101   +  polyA_signal   SV40 poly(A) signal: SV40 polyadenylation signal
  13156..13535   +  enhancer       CMV enhancer: human cytomegalovirus immediate early enhancer
  13536..13739   +  promoter       CMV promoter: human cytomegalovirus (CMV) immediate early promoter
  13741..13760   +  promoter       PLtetO-1 promoter (fragment): modified phage lambda PL promoter with tet operator sites (Lutz and Bujard, 1997)
  13762..13781   +  promoter       PLtetO-1 promoter (fragment): modified phage lambda PL promoter with tet operator sites (Lutz and Bujard, 1997)
  13789..13822   +  promoter       TRE3GV promoter (fragment): 3rd-generation Tet-responsive promoter that can be activated by binding of Tet-On® 3G, optimized for retroviral and lentiviral vectors
