[The description below was written by a language model from this plasmid's Addgene catalogue record and pLannotate feature annotations shown in this document.]
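Description:
pEBTet_NAD-Snifit-nucl is a 13.9 kb mammalian expression plasmid built on the pEBTet backbone, an Epstein-Barr virus-derived episomal vector with tetracycline-regulated expression. In bacteria it is propagated through a high-copy ColE1/pUC-type origin and selected with ampicillin (bla). In mammalian cells, the EBV oriP origin together with an EBNA1 coding sequence allows the plasmid to be retained as a replicating episome rather than integrating, and an SV40 promoter-driven puromycin N-acetyltransferase cassette provides selection. The depositor notes some sequence differences in the oriP region relative to the reference, which are not known to affect function.

The payload is NAD-Snifit, a synthetic fusion of human sepiapterin reductase (an hSPR variant designated D41W42), HaloTag7, a 30-proline linker and SNAP-tag; the annotation software labels the SNAP-tag as an MGMT fragment because it derives from that protein. Three tandem SV40 nuclear localization signals at the C-terminus, the last annotated only as a fragment, direct the sensor to the nucleus, and a bGH polyadenylation signal terminates the transcript. Expression is driven by a CMV enhancer/promoter followed by two tet operator sites (CMV TetO2). A separate cassette on the same plasmid, comprising RSV promoter elements, a rabbit β-globin intron, tetR and an SV40 poly(A) signal, supplies the Tet repressor, so transcription is held off until tetracycline or an analogue relieves repression.

The sensor is semisynthetic: the two self-labelling tags are designed to be covalently derivatised with synthetic substrates, giving a FRET readout that reports NAD+ concentration. This version is intended for measuring NAD+ specifically in the nucleus of mammalian cells.
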