Addgene plasmid #113915: pEBTet_NAD-Snifit-nucl
Purpose: Plasmid encoding the nuclear localization of the FRET semi-synthetic biosensor measuring NAD+ concentration in mammalian cells
Depositing lab: Kai Johnsson. Depositing organization: Max Planck Institute for Medical Research. Publication: Semisynthetic biosensors for mapping cellular concentrations of nicotinamide adenine dinucleotides. Sallin O, Reymond L, Gondrand C, Raith F, Koch B, Johnsson K. eLife. 2018 May 29;7. pii: 32638. doi: 10.7554/eLife.32638. PubMed 29809136.
Backbone
  Vector backbone: pEBTet
  Backbone size w/o insert (bp): 11448
  Total vector size (bp): 13899
  Vector type: Mammalian Expression
  Selectable markers: Puromycin
Growth in bacteria
  Bacterial resistance: Ampicillin, 100 μg/mL
  Growth temperature: 37°C
  Growth strain: DH5alpha
  Copy number: High Copy
Gene/Insert
  Gene/Insert name: NAD-Snifit (alt name: hSPR(D41W42)-HaloTag7-Pro30-SNAPtag)
  Species: Synthetic
  Insert size (bp): 2349
  Promoter: CMV TetO2
  Cloning method: Gibson Cloning
  Sequencing primers: 5′ CMV_Fwd; 3′ BGH_Rev
Terms and licenses: Academic/Nonprofit Terms; Industry Terms: Not Available to Industry
Depositor comments: Plasmid contains some differences in the oriP backbone sequence compared to the depositor sequence. These differences are not known to affect plasmid function.
How to cite: pEBTet_NAD-Snifit-nucl was a gift from Kai Johnsson (Addgene plasmid # 113915 ; http://n2t.net/addgene:113915 ; RRID:Addgene_113915)
