>Addgene plasmid #113915 | pEBTet_NAD-Snifit-nucl | addgene partial sequence | sequence record 222228 | Addgene NGS Result
CCTGCTCCTGCCCCTCCTCCTGCTCCTGCCCCTCCTGCTCCTGCCCCTCCCGCTCCTGCTCCTGCTCCTG
TTCCACCGTGGGTCCCTTTGCAGCCAATGCAACTTGGACGTTTTTGGGGTCTCCGGACACCATCTCTATG
TCTTGGCCCTGATCCTGAGCCGCCCGGGGCTCCTGGTCTTCCGCCTCCTCGTCCTCGTCCTCTTCCCCGT
CCTCGTCCATGGTTATCACCCCCTCTTCTTTGAGGTCCACTGCCGCCGGAGCCTTCTGGTCCAGATGTGT
CTCCCTTCTCTCCTAGGCCATTTCCAGGTCCTGTACCTGGCCCCTCGTCAGACATGATTCACACTAAAAG
AGATCAATAGACATCTTTATTAGACGACGCTCAGTGAATACAGGGAGTGCAGACTCCTGCCCCCTCCAAC
AGCCCCCCCACCCTCATCCCCTTCATGGTCGCTGTCAGACAGATCCAGGTCTGAAAATTCCCCATCCTCC
GAACCATCCTCGTCCTCATCACCAATTACTCGCAGCCCGGAAAACTCCCGCTGAACATCCTCAAGATTTG
CGTCCTGAGCCTCAAGCCAGGCCTCAAATTCCTCGTCCCCCTTTTTGCTGGACGGTAGGGATGGGGATTC
TCGGGACCCCTCCTCTTCCTCTTCAAGGTCACCAGACAGAGATGCTACTGGGGCAACGGAAGAAAAGCTG
GGTGCGGCCTGTGAGGATCAGCTTATCGATGATAAGCTGTCAAACATGAGAATTCTTGAAGACGAAAGGG
CCTCGTGATACGCCTATTTTTATAGGTTAATGTCATGATAATAATGGTTTCTTAGACGTCAGGTGGCACT
TTTCGGGGAAATGTGCGCGGAACCCCTATTTGTTTATTTTTCTAAATACATTCAAATATGTATCCGCTCA
TGAGACAATAACCCTGATAAATGCTTCAATAATATTGAAAAAGGAAGAGTATGAGTATTCAACATTTCCG
TGTCGCCCTTATTCCCTTTTTTGCGGCATTTTGCCTTCCTGTTTTTGCTCACCCAGAAACGCTGGTGAAA
GTAAAAGATGCTGAAGATCAGTTGGGTGCACGAGTGGGTTACATCGAACTGGATCTCAACAGCGGTAAGA
TCCTTGAGAGTTTTCGCCCCGAAGAACGTTTTCCAATGATGAGCACTTTTAAAGTTCTGCTATGTGGCGC
GGTATTATCCCGTGTTGACGCCGGGCAAGAGCAACTCGGTCGCCGCATACACTATTCTCAGAATGACTTG
GTTGAGTACTCACCAGTCACAGAAAAGCATCTTACGGATGGCATGACAGTAAGAGAATTATGCAGTGCTG
CCATAACCATGAGTGATAACACTGCGGCCAACTTACTTCTGACAACGATCGGAGGACCGAAGGAGCTAAC
CGCTTTTTTGCACAACATGGGGGATCATGTAACTCGCCTTGATCGTTGGGAACCGGAGCTGAATGAAGCC
ATACCAAACGACGAGCGTGACACCACGATGCCTGCAGCAATGGCAACAACGTTGCGCAAACTATTAACTG
GCGAACTACTTACTCTAGCTTCCCGGCAACAATTAATAGACTGGATGGAGGCGGATAAAGTTGCAGGACC
ACTTCTGCGCTCGGCCCTTCCGGCTGGCTGGTTTATTGCTGATAAATCTGGAGCCGGTGAGCGTGGGTCT
CGCGGTATCATTGCAGCACTGGGGCCAGATGGTAAGCCCTCCCGTATCGTAGTTATCTACACGACGGGGA
GTCAGGCAACTATGGATGAACGAAATAGACAGATCGCTGAGATAGGTGCCTCACTGATTAAGCATTGGTA
ACTGTCAGACCAAGTTTACTCATATATACTTTAGATTGATTTAAAACTTCATTTTTAATTTAAAAGGATC
TAGGTGAAGATCCTTTTTGATAATCTCATGACCAAAATCCCTTAACGTGAGTTTTCGTTCCACTGAGCGT
CAGACCCCGTAGAAAAGATCAAAGGATCTTCTTGAGATCCTTTTTTTCTGCGCGTAATCTGCTGCTTGCA
AACAAAAAAACCACCGCTACCAGCGGTGGTTTGTTTGCCGGATCAAGAGCTACCAACTCTTTTTCCGAAG
GTAACTGGCTTCAGCAGAGCGCAGATACCAAATACTGTCCTTCTAGTGTAGCCGTAGTTAGGCCACCACT
TCAAGAACTCTGTAGCACCGCCTACATACCTCGCTCTGCTAATCCTGTTACCAGTGGCTGCTGCCAGTGG
CGATAAGTCGTGTCTTACCGGGTTGGACTCAAGACGATAGTTACCGGATAAGGCGCAGCGGTCGGGCTGA
ACGGGGGGTTCGTGCACACAGCCCAGCTTGGAGCGAACGACCTACACCGAACTGAGATACCTACAGCGTG
AGCTATGAGAAAGCGCCACGCTTCCCGAAGGGAGAAAGGCGGACAGGTATCCGGTAAGCGGCAGGGTCGG
AACAGGAGAGCGCACGAGGGAGCTTCCAGGGGGAAACGCCTGGTATCTTTATAGTCCTGTCGGGTTTCGC
CACCTCTGACTTGAGCGTCGATTTTTGTGATGCTCGTCAGGGGGGCGGAGCCTATGGAAAAACGCCAGCA
ACGCGGCCTTTTTACGGTTCCTGGCCTTTTGCTGGCCTTGAAGCTGTCCCTGATGGTCGTCATCTACCTG
CCTGGACAGCATGGCCTGCAACGCGGGCATCCCGATGCCGCCGGAAGCGAGAAGAATCATAATGGGGAAG
GCCATCCAGCCTCGCGTCGAACTAGATGATCCGGCTGTGGAATGTGTGTCAGTTAGGGTGTGGAAAGTCC
CCAGGCTCCCCAGCAGGCAGAAGTATGCAAAGCATGCATCTCAATTAGTCAGCAACCAGGTGTGGAAAGT
CCCCAGGCTCCCCAGCAGGCAGAAGTATGCAAAGCATGCATCTCAATTAGTCAGCAACCATAGTCCCGCC
CCTAACTCCGCCCATCCCGCCCCTAACTCCGCCCAGTTCCGCCCATTCTCCGCCCCATGGCTGACTAATT
TTTTTTATTTATGCAGAGGCCGAGGCCGCCTCGGCCTCTGAGCTATTCCAGAAGTAGTGAGGAGGCTTTT
TTGGAGGGTGACCGCCACGACCGGTGCCGCCACCATCCCCTGACCCACGCCCCTGACCCCTCACAAGGAG
ACGACCTTCCATGACCGAGTACAAGCCCACGGTGCGCCTCGCCACCCGCGACGACGTCCCCCGGGCCGTA
CGCACCCTCGCCGCCGCGTTCGCCGACTACCCCGCCACGCGCCACACCGTCGACCCCGACCGCCACATCG
AACGCGTCACCGAGCTGCAAGAACTCTTCCTCACGCGCGTCGGGCTCGACATCGGCAAGGTGTGGGTCGC
GGACGACGGCGCCGCGGTGGCGGTCTGGACCACGCCGGAGAGCGTCGAAGCGGGGGCGGTGTTCGCCGAG
ATCGGCCCGCGCATGGCCGAGTTGAGCGGTTCCCGGCTGGCCGCGCAGCAACAGATGGAAGGCCTCCTGG
CGCCGCACCGGCCCAAGGAGCCCGCGTGGTTCCTGGCCACCGTCGGCGTCTCGCCCGACCACCAGGGCAA
GGGTCTGGGCAGCGCCGTCGTGCTCCCCGGAGTGGAGGCGGCCGAGCGCGCCGGGGTGCCCGCCTTCCTG
GAGACCTCCGCGCCCCGCAACCTCCCCTTCTACGAGCGGCTCGGCTTCACCGTCACCGCCGACGTCGAGG
TGCCCGAAGGACCGCGCACCTGGTGCATGACCCGCAAGCCCGGTGCCTGACGCCCGCCCCACGACCCGCA
GCGCCCGACCGAAAGGAGCGCACGACCCGGTCCGACGCGGCCCGACGGGTCCGAGGGGGGTCGACCTCGA
AACTTGTTTATTGCAGCTTATAATGGTTACAAATAAAGCAATAGCATCACAAATTTCACAAATAAAGCAT
TTTTTTCACTGCATTCTAGTTGTGGTTTGTCCAAACTCATCAATGTATCTTATCATGTCTGGATCTGATC
CGAACCCCTTCCTCGACCAATTCTCATGTTTGACAGCTTATCATCGCAGATCCGGGCAACGTTGTTGCCA
TTGCTCGACCAATTCTCATGTTTGACAGCTTATCATCGCAGATCCGTATGGTGCACTCTCAGTACAATCT
GCTCTGATGCCGCATAGTTAAGCCAGTATCTGCTCCCTGCTTGTGTGTTGGAGGTCGCTGAGTAGTGCGC
GAGCAAAATTTAAGCTACAACAAGGCAAGGCTTGACCGACAATTGCATGAAGAATCTGCTTAGGGTTAGG
CGTTTTGCGCTGCTTCGCGATGTACGGGCCAGATATACGCGTATCTGAGGGGACTAGGGTGTGTTTAGGC
GAAAAGCGGGGCTTCGGTTGTACGCGGTTAGGAGTCCCCTCAGGATATAGTAGTTTCGCTTTTGCATAGG
GAGGGGGAAATGTAGTCTTATGCAATACTCTTGTAGTCTTGCAACATGGTAACGATGAGTTAGCAACATG
CCTTACAAGGAGAGAAAAAGCACCGTGCATGCCGATTGGTGGAAGTAAGGTGGTACGATCGTGCCTTATT
AGGAAGGCAACAGACGGGTCTGACATGGATTGGACGAACCACTGAATTCCGCATTGCAGAGATATTGTAT
TTAAGTGCCTAGCTCGATACAATAAACGCCATTTGACCATTCACCACATTGGTGTGCACCTCCAAGCTGG
CCGGGGATCCTCTAGGGCCTCTGAGCTATTCCAGAAGTAGTGAAGAGGCTTTTTTGGAGGCCTAGGCTTT
TGCAAAAAGCTCCGGATCGATCCTGAGAACTTCAGGGTGAGTTTGGGGACCCTTGATTGTTCTTTCTTTT
TCGCTATTGTAAAATTCATGTTATATGGAGGGGGCAAAGTTTTCAGGGTGTTGTTTAGAATGGGAAGATG
TCCCTTGTATCACCATGGACCCTCATGATAATTTTGTTTCTTTCACTTTCTACTCTGTTGACAACCATTG
TCTCCTCTTATTTTCTTTTCATTTTCTGTAACTTTTTCGTTAAACTTTAGCTTGCATTTGTAACGAATTT
TTAAATTCACTTTTGTTTATTTGTCAGATTGTAAGTACTTTCTCTAATCACTTTTTTTTCAAGGCAATCA
GGGTATATTATATTGTACTTCAGCACAGTTTTAGAGAACAATTGTTATAATTAAATGATAAGGTAGAATA
TTTCTGCATATAAATTCTGGCTGGCGTGGAAATATTCTTATTGGTAGAAACAACTACATCCTGGTCATCA
TCCTGCCTTTCTCTTTATGGTTACAATGATATACACTGTTTGAGATGAGGATAAAATACTCTGAGTCCAA
ACCGGGCCCCTCTGCTAACCATGTTCATGCCTTCTTCTTTTTCCTACAGCTCCTGGGCAACGTGCTGGTT
ATTGTGCTGTCTCATCATTTTGGCAAAGAATTGTAATACGACTCACTATAGGGCGAATTGATATGTCTAG
ATTAGATAAAAGTAAAGTGATTAACAGCGCATTAGAGCTGCTTAATGAGGTCGGAATCGAAGGTTTAACA
ACCCGTAAACTCGCCCAGAAGCTAGGTGTAGAGCAGCCTACATTGTATTGGCATGTAAAAAATAAGCGGG
CTTTGCTCGACGCCTTAGCCATTGAGATGTTAGATAGGCACCATACTCACTTTTGCCCTTTAGAAGGGGA
AAGCTGGCAAGATTTTTTACGTAATAACGCTAAAAGTTTTAGATGTGCTTTACTAAGTCATCGCGATGGA
GCAAAAGTACATTTAGGTACACGGCCTACAGAAAAACAGTATGAAACTCTCGAAAATCAATTAGCCTTTT
TATGCCAACAAGGTTTTTCACTAGAGAATGCATTATATGCACTCAGCGCTGTGGGGCATTTTACTTTAGG
TTGCGTATTGGAAGATCAAGAGCATCAAGTCGCTAAAGAAGAAAGGGAAACACCTACTACTGATAGTATG
CCGCCATTATTACGACAAGCTATCGAATTATTTGATCACCAAGGTGCAGAGCCAGCCTTCTTATTCGGCC
TTGAATTGATCATATGCGGATTAGAAAAACAACTTAAATGTGAAAGTGGGTCCGCGTACAGCGGATCCCG
GGAATTCAGATCTTATTAAAGCAGAACTTGTTTATTGCAGCTTATAATGGTTACAAATAAAGCAATAGCA
TCACAAATTTCACAAATAAAGCATTTTTTTCACTGCATTCTAGTTGTGGTTTGTCCAAACTCATCAATGT
ATCTTATCATGTCTGGTCGAATCCATGGCGCAGAACTGGTAGGTATGGAAGATCCGCGTTGACATTGATT
ATTGACTAGTTATTAATAGTAATCAATTACGGGGTCATTAGTTCATAGCCCATATATGGAGTTCCGCGTT
ACATAACTTACGGTAAATGGCCCGCCTGGCTGACCGCCCAACGACCCCCGCCCATTGACGTCAATAATGA
CGTATGTTCCCATAGTAACGCCAATAGGGACTTTCCATTGACGTCAATGGGTGGAGTATTTACGGTAAAC
TGCCCACTTGGCAGTACATCAAGTGTATCATATGCCAAGTACGCCCCCTATTGACGTCAATGACGGTAAA
TGGCCCGCCTGGCATTATGCCCAGTACATGACCTTATGGGACTTTCCTACTTGGCAGTACATCTACGTAT
TAGTCATCGCTATTACCATGGTGATGCGGTTTTGGCAGTACATCAATGGGCGTGGATAGCGGTTTGACTC
ACGGGGATTTCCAAGTCTCCACCCCATTGACGTCAATGGGAGTTTGTTTTGGCACCAAAATCAACGGGAC
TTTCCAAAATGTCGTAACAACTCCGCCCCATTGACGCAAATGGGCGGTAGGCGTGTACGGTGGGAGGTCT
ATATAAGCAGAGCTCTCCCTATCAGTGATAGAGATCTCCCTATCAGTGATAGAGATCGTCGACGAGCTCG
TTTAGTGAACCGTCAGATCGCCTGGAGACGCCATCCACGCTGTTTTGACCTCCATAGAAGACACCGGGAC
CGATCCAGCCTCCGGACTCTAGCGTTTAAACTTAAGCTTACCACCATGGAGGGCGGGCTGGGGCGTGCTG
TGTGCTTGCTGACCGGGGCCTCCCGCGGCTTCGGCCGGACGCTGGCCCCGCTCCTGGCCTCGCTGCTGTC
GCCCGGCTCCGTGCTTGTCCTTAGCGACTGGAACGACGAGGCACTGCGCCAGCTGGAGGCCGAGCTGGGC
GCCGAGCGGTCTGGCCTGCGCGTGGTGCGGGTGCCCGCCGACCTGGGCGCCGAGGCCGGCTTGCAGCAGC
TGCTCGGCGCCCTGCGCGAGCTCCCCCGGCCCAAGGGGCTGCAGCGACTGCTGCTTATCAACAACGCGGG
CTCTCTTGGGGATGTGTCCAAAGGCTTCGTGGACCTGAGTGACTCCACTCAAGTGAACAACTACTGGGCA
CTGAACTTGACCTCCATGCTCTGCCTGACTTCCAGCGTCCTGAAGGCCTTCCCGGACAGTCCTGGCCTCA
ACAGAACCGTGGTTAACATCTCGTCCCTCTGTGCCCTGCAACCTTTCAAAGGCTGGGCGCTGTACTGTGC
AGGAAAGGCTGCTCGTGATATGCTGTTCCAGGTCCTGGCGCTGGAGGAACCTAATGTGAGGGTGCTGAAC
TATGCCCCAGGTCCTCTGGACACAGACATGCAGCAGTTGGCCCGGGAGACCTCCGTGGACCCAGACATGC
GAAAAGGGCTGCAGGAGCTGAAGGCAAAGGGGAAGCTGGTGGATTGCAAGGTGTCAGCCCAGAAACTGCT
GAGCTTACTGGAAAAGGACGAGTTCAAGTCTGGAGCCCACGTGGACTTCTATGACAAAGAATTCGGATCC
GAAATCGGTACTGGCTTTCCATTCGACCCCCATTATGTGGAAGTCCTGGGCGAGCGCATGCACTACGTCG
ATGTTGGTCCGCGCGATGGCACCCCTGTGCTGTTCCTGCACGGTAACCCGACCTCCTCCTACGTGTGGCG
CAACATCATCCCGCATGTTGCACCGACCCATCGCTGCATTGCTCCAGACCTGATCGGTATGGGCAAATCC
GACAAACCAGACCTGGGTTATTTCTTCGACGACCACGTCCGCTTCATGGATGCCTTCATCGAAGCCCTGG
GTCTGGAAGAGGTCGTCCTGGTCATTCACGACTGGGGCTCCGCTCTGGGTTTCCACTGGGCCAAGCGCAA
TCCAGAGCGCGTCAAAGGTATTGCATTTATGGAGTTCATCCGCCCTATCCCGACCTGGGACGAATGGCCA
GAATTTGCCCGCGAGACCTTCCAGGCCTTCCGCACCACCGACGTCGGCCGCAAGCTGATCATCGATCAGA
ACGTTTTTATCGAGGGTACGCTGCCGATGGGTGTCGTCCGCCCGCTGACTGAAGTCGAGATGGACCATTA
CCGCGAGCCGTTCCTGAATCCTGTTGACCGCGAGCCACTGTGGCGCTTCCCAAACGAGCTGCCAATCGCC
GGTGAGCCAGCGAACATCGTCGCGCTGGTCGAAGAATACATGGACTGGCTGCACCAGTCCCCTGTCCCGA
AGCTGCTGTTCTGGGGCACCCCAGGCGTTCTGATCCCACCGGCCGAAGCCGCTCGCCTGGCCAAAAGCCT
GCCTAACTGCAAGGCTGTGGACATCGGCCCGGGTCTGAATCTGCTGCAAGAAGACAACCCGGACCTGATC
GGCAGCGAGATCGCGCGCTGGCTGTCTACTCTGGAGATTTCCGGTAGCGGCCGCCCTCCTCCTCCGCCAC
CGCCACCACCGCCGCCGCCGCCACCACCACCTCCTCCGCCTCCTCCACCACCACCGCCACCGCCTCCACC
ACCTGGCGGCCGCTCTCGGTCTCTCGAGATGGATAAAGACTGCGAAATGAAACGCACTACCCTGGACAGC
CCGCTGGGTAAACTGGAACTGAGCGGTTGCGAGCAGGGCCTGCACGAAATCATTTTCCTGGGCAAAGGTA
CGAGCGCTGCGGATGCGGTCGAAGTACCGGCTCCGGCTGCGGTTCTGGGTGGCCCGGAGCCGCTGATGCA
GGCTACCGCATGGCTGAACGCATATTTTCACCAGCCAGAGGCGATTGAAGAGTTCCCTGTACCGGCCCTG
CATCACCCGGTATTTCAGCAGGAATCCTTTACCCGTCAGGTACTGTGGAAACTGCTGAAAGTAGTGAAAT
TCGGCGAGGTGATCTCCTATTCCCATCTGGCGGCGCTGGCTGGCAACCCAGCGGCAACTGCGGCGGTGAA
AACCGCTCTGTCTGGTAATCCGGTGCCAATTCTGATCCCGTGCCACCGTGTGGTTCAGGGCGACCTGGAC
GTAGGTGGCTACGAAGGCGGCCTGGCTGTGAAAGAATGGCTGCTGGCGCACGAAGGTCACCGTCTGGGTA
AACCAGGCCTGGGCGGAGCTCCGGATCCAAAAAAGAAGAGAAAGGTAGATCCAAAAAAGAAGAGAAAGGT
AGATCCAAAAAAGAAGAGAAAGGAGCTCCGGGCTTCTCCTCAATAATGAGCTAGCGGCGCGCCCGGCCGC
TCGAGTCTAGAGGGCCCGTTTAAACCCGCTGATCAGCCTCGACTGTGCCTTCTAGTTGCCAGCCATCTGT
TGTTTGCCCCTCCCCCGTGCCTTCCTTGACCCTGGAAGGTGCCACTCCCACTGTCCTTTCCTAATAAAAT
GAGGAAATTGCATCGCATTGTCTGAGTAGGTGTCATTCTATTCTGGGGGGTGGGGTGGGGCAGGACAGCA
AGGGGGAGGATTGGGAAGACAATAGCAGGCTAGAGGATCGATCCCCGCCCCGGACGAACTAAACCTGACT
ACGACATCTCTGCCCCTTCTTCGCGGGGCAGTGCATGTAATCCCTTCAGTTGGTTGGTACAACTTGCCAA
CTGGGCCCTGTTCCACATGTGACACGGGGGGGGACCAAACACAAAGGGGTTCTCTGACTGTAGTTGACAT
CCTTATAAATGGATGTGCACATTTGCCAACACTGAGTGGCTTTCATCCTGGAGCAGACTTTGCAGTCTGT
GGACTGCAACACAACATTGCCTTTATGTGTAACTCTTGGCTGAAGCTCTTACACCAATGCTGGGGGACAT
GTACCTCCCAGGGGCCCAGGAAGACTACGGGAGGCTACACCAACGTCAATCAGAGGGGCCTGTGTAGCTA
CCGATAAGCGGACCCTCAAGAGGGCATTAGCAATAGTGTTTATAAGGCCCCCTTGTTAACCCTAAACGGG
TAGCATATGCTTCCCGGGTAGTAGTATATACTATCCAGACTAACCCTAATTCAATAGCATATGTTACCCA
ACGGGAAGCATATGCTATCGAATTAGGGTTAGTAAAAGGGTCCTAAGGAACAGCGATATCTCCCACCCCA
TGAGCTGTCACGGTTTTATTTACATGGGGTCAGGATTCCACGAGGGTAGTGAACCATTTTAGTCACAAGG
GCAGTGGCTGAAGATCAAGGAGCGGGCAGTGAACTCTCCTGAATCTTCGCCTGCTTCTTCATTCTCCTTC
GTTTAGCTAATAGAATAACTGCTGAGTTGTGAACAGTAAGGTGTATGTGAGGTGCTCGAAAACAAGGTTT
CAGGTGACGCCCCCAGAATAAAATTTGGACGGGGGGTTCAGTGGTGGCATTGTGCTATGACACCAATATA
ACCCTCACAAACCCCTTGGGCAATAAATACTAGTGTAGGAATGAAACATTCTGAATATCTTTAACAATAG
AAATCCATGGGGTGGGGACAAGCCGTAAAGACTGGATGTCCATCTCACACGAATTTATGGCTATGGGCAA
CACATAATCCTAGTGCAATATGATACTGGGGTTATTAAGATGTGTCCCAGGCAGGGACCAAGACAGGTGA
ACCATGTTGTTACACTCTATTTGTAACAAGGGGAAAGAGAGTGGACGCCGACAGCAGCGGACTCCACTGG
TTGTCTCTAACACCCCCGAAAATTAAACGGGGCTCCACGCCAATGGGGCCCATAAACAAAGACAAGTGGC
CACTCTTTTTTTTGAAATTGTGGAGTGGGGGCACGCGTCAGCCCCCACACGCCGCCCTGCGGTTTTGGAC
TGTAAAATAAGGGTGTAATAACTTGGCTGATTGTAACCCCGCTAACCACTGCGGTCAAACCACTTGCCCA
CAAAACCACTAATGGCACCCCGGGGAATACCTGCATAAGTAGGTGGGCGGGCCAAGATAGGGGCGCGATT
GCTGCGATCTGGAGGACAAATTACACACACTTGCGCCTGAGCGCCAAGCACAGGGTTGTTGGTCCTCATA
TTCACGAGGTCGCTGAGAGCACGGTGGGCTAATGTTGCCATGGGTAGCATATACTACCCAAATATCTGGA
TAGCATATGCTATCCTAATCTATATCTGGGTAGCATAGGCTATCCTAATCTATATCTGGGTAGTATATGC
TATCCTAATCTGTATCCGGGTAGCATATGCTATCCTAATAGAGATTAGGGTAGTATATGCTATCCTAATT
TATATCTGGGTAGCATATACTACCCAAATATCTGGATAGCATATGCTATCCTAATCTATATCTGGGTAGC
ATATGCTATCCTAATCTATATCTGGGTAGCATAGGCTATCCTAATCTATATCTGGGTAGCATATGCTATC
CTAATCTATATCTGGGTAGTATATGCTATCCTAATTTATATCTGGGTAGCATAGGCTATCCTAATCTATA
TCTGGGTAGCATATGCTATCCTAATCTATATCTGGGTAGTATATGCTATCCTAATCTGTATCCGGGTAGC
ATATGCTATCCTCATGCATATACAGTCAGCATATGATACCCAGTAGTAGAGTGGGAGTGCTATCCTTTGC
ATATGCCGCCACCTCCCAAGGGGGCGTGAATTTTCGCTGCTTGTCCTTTTCCTGCTGGTTGCTCCCATTC
TTAGGTGAATTTAAGGAGGCCAGGCTAAAGCCGTCGCATGTCTGATTGCTCACCAGGTAAATGTCGCTAA
TGTTTTCCAACGCGAGAAGGTGTTGAGCGCGGAGCTGAGTGACGTGACAACATGGGTATGCCCAATTGCC
CCATGTTGGGAGGACGAAAATGGTGACAAGACAGATGGCCAGAAATACACCAACAGCACGCATGATGTCT
ACTGGGGATTTATTCTTTAGTGCGGGGGAATACACGGCTTTTAATACGATTGAGGGCGTCTCCTAACAAG
TTACATCACTCCTGCCCTTCCTCACCCTCATCTCCATCACCTCCTTCATCTCCGTCATCTCCGTCATCAC
CCTCCGCGGCAGCCCCTTCCACCATAGGTGGAAACCAGGGAGGCAAATCTACTCCATCGTCAAAGCTGCA
CACAGTCACCCTGATATTGCAGGTAGGAGCGGGCTTTGTCATAACAAGGTCCTTAATCGCATCCTTCAAA
ACCTCAGCAAATATATGAGTTTGTAAAAAGACCATGAAATAACAGACAATGGACTCCCTTAGCGGGCCAG
GTTGTGGGCCGGGTCCAGGGGCCATTCCAAAGGGGAGACGACTCAATGGTGTAAGACGACATTGTGGAAT
AGCAAGGGCAGTTCCTCGCCTTAGGTTGTAAAGGGAGGTCTTACTACCTCCATATACGAACACACCGGCG
ACCCAAGTTCCTTCGTCGGTAGTCCTTTCTACGTGACTCCTAGCCAGGAGAGCTCTTAAACCTTCTGCAA
TGTTCTCAAATTTCGGGTTGGAACCTCCTTGACCACGATGCTTTCCAAACCACCCTCCTTTTTTGCGCCT
GCCTCCATCACCCTGACCCCGGGGTCCAGTGCTTGGGCCTTCTCCTGGGTCATCTGCGGGGCCCTGCTCT
ATCGCTCCCGGGGGCACGTCAGGCTCACCATCTGGGCCACCTTCTTGGTGGTATTCAAAATAATCGGCTT
CCCCTACAGGGTGGAAAAATGGCCTTCTACCTGGAGGGGGCCTGCGCGGTGGAGACCCGGATGATGATGA
CTGACTACTGGGACTCCTGGGCCTCTTTTCTCCACGTCCACGACCTCTCCCCCTGGCTCTTTCACGACTT
CCCCCCCTGGCTCTTTCACGTCCTCTACCCCGGCGGCCTCCACTACCTCCTCGACCCCGGCCTCCACTAC
CTCCTCGACCCCGGCCTCCACTGCCTCCTCGACCCCGGCCTCCACCTCCTGCTCCTGCC
